Addgene plasmid #212044: 5'-3xFLAG minimal CMV pCDNA5
Purpose: (Empty Backbone) LR destination vector for integration into N2a rtTA3 expressing cells with an FRT site in the Rosa26 locus
Depositing lab: Benjamin Blencowe. Depositing organization: University of Toronto. Publication: Systematic analysis of alternative exon-dependent interactome remodeling reveals multitasking functions of gene regulatory factors. Roth JF, Braunschweig U, Wu M, Li JD, Lin ZY, Larsen B, Weatheritt RJ, Gingras AC, Blencowe BJ. Mol Cell. 2023 Dec 7;83(23):4222-4238.e10. doi: 10.1016/j.molcel.2023.10.034. PubMed 38065061.
Backbone
  Vector backbone: modified pCDNA5 destination vector
  Vector type: Mammalian Expression
Growth in bacteria
  Bacterial resistance: Ampicillin, 100 μg/mL
  Growth temperature: 37°C
  Growth strain: ccdB Survival
  Copy number: High Copy
Gene/Insert
  Gene/Insert name: None
Terms and licenses: Academic/Nonprofit Terms; Industry Terms: Not Available to Industry
How to cite: 5'-3xFLAG minimal CMV pCDNA5 was a gift from Benjamin Blencowe (Addgene plasmid # 212044 ; http://n2t.net/addgene:212044 ; RRID:Addgene_212044)
