[The description below was written by a language model from this plasmid's Addgene catalogue record and pLannotate feature annotations shown in this document.]
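Description:
5'-3xFLAG minimal CMV pCDNA5 is an empty Gateway destination vector built on a modified pcDNA5 backbone for mammalian expression, designed for Flp-mediated integration into N2a cells that express rtTA3 and carry an FRT site in the Rosa26 locus. In bacteria it replicates from a high-copy ColE1/pUC-type origin and is selected with ampicillin through the bla gene. Because it retains the ccdB toxin gene, it must be maintained in a ccdB-tolerant strain. A fragment of the f1 origin and remnants of lac regulatory elements are also annotated in the backbone.

The expression unit consists of tet operator repeats, annotated as fragments of tight TRE/TRE3G-type promoters, which together with the minimal CMV promoter indicated by the plasmid name form a tetracycline-responsive promoter. This is followed by an N-terminal FLAG tag (3xFLAG according to the name, although the annotation marks only one FLAG unit), then the attR1–attR2 Gateway cassette and a bGH polyadenylation signal. The cassette carries a chloramphenicol resistance gene plus ccdB, with a ccdA fragment. An LR reaction with an entry clone replaces this cassette with the gene of interest, and ccdB counter-selects non-recombined plasmid. The inserted ORF would then be expressed as a 5'-FLAG-tagged fusion, inducibly in the presence of the rtTA3 transactivator and doxycycline.

A single FRT site lies immediately upstream of a hygromycin resistance coding sequence that ends in an SV40 poly(A) signal. No promoter is annotated directly upstream of it, consistent with the Flp-In design, in which correct recombination at the genomic FRT site activates hygromycin resistance. The associated publication suggests use in interactome analysis of tagged protein isoforms.
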