Features (pLannotate 1.2.2; 28 found; start..end, strand, type, name):
    541..588     -  protein_bind   FRT: FLP-mediated recombination occurs in the 8-bp core sequence TCTAGAAA (Turan and Bode, 2011). FLP recombinase from the Saccharomyces cerevisiae 2μ plasmid
    593..826     -  rep_origin     f1 ori (fragment) (sequence partly withheld): f1 bacteriophage origin of replication; arrow indicates direction of (+) strand synthesis
    847..868     -  promoter       SV40 promoter (fragment): SV40 enhancer and early promoter
    872..1096    -  polyA_signal   bGH poly(A) signal: bovine growth hormone polyadenylation signal
   1144..1268    +  protein_bind   attR2: mutant version of attR; recombination site for the Gateway® LR reaction LR Clonase™
   1309..1614    -  CDS            ccdB: CcdB, a bacterial toxin that poisons DNA gyrase; ccdB; Plasmids containing the ccdB gene cannot be propagated in standard E. coli strains.
   1619..1777    -  CDS            ccdA (fragment): CCDA_ECO57 - Also known as H, letA. Experimental evidence at protein level: Swiss-Prot protein existence level 1. Antitoxin component of a type II toxin-antitoxin (TA) system which inhibits the post-segregational killing (PSK) of plasmid-free cells, also referred to as a plasmid addiction system. Binds to and blocks the activity of CcdB; will also remove bound CcdB protein from the CcdB-GyrA complex by forming a CcdA-CcdB complex, a process termed rejuvenation. Functions as a transcriptional corepressor for the ccdAB operon, repression also requires CcdB (By similarity). From Escherichia coli
   1956..2615    -  CDS            CmR: chloramphenicol acetyltransferase; cat; confers resistance to chloramphenicol
   2616..2645    -  promoter       cat promoter (fragment): promoter of the E. coli cat gene encoding chloramphenicol acetyltransferase
   2669..2699    -  promoter       lac UV5 promoter: E. coli lac promoter with an "up" mutation
   2724..2848    -  protein_bind   attR1: mutant version of attR; recombination site for the Gateway® LR reaction LR Clonase™
   2849..2872    -  CDS            FLAG: FLAG® epitope tag, followed by an enterokinase cleavage site
   3016..3061    -  promoter       TRE3GV promoter (fragment): 3rd-generation Tet-responsive promoter that can be activated by binding of Tet-On® 3G, optimized for retroviral and lentiviral vectors
   3069..3089    -  promoter       tight TRE promoter (fragment): Tet-responsive promoter PTight, consisting of seven tet operator sequences followed by the minimal CMV promoter
   3106..3126    -  promoter       tight TRE promoter (fragment): Tet-responsive promoter PTight, consisting of seven tet operator sequences followed by the minimal CMV promoter
   3143..3163    -  promoter       tight TRE promoter (fragment): Tet-responsive promoter PTight, consisting of seven tet operator sequences followed by the minimal CMV promoter
   3180..3200    -  promoter       tight TRE promoter (fragment): Tet-responsive promoter PTight, consisting of seven tet operator sequences followed by the minimal CMV promoter
   3381..3433    +  misc_feature   bom (fragment): basis of mobility region from pBR322
   3492..3596    +  promoter       AmpR promoter: bla
   3597..4457    +  CDS            AmpR: β-lactamase; bla; confers resistance to ampicillin, carbenicillin, and related antibiotics
   4628..5216    +  rep_origin     ori: high-copy-number ColE1/pMB1/pBR322/pUC origin of replication
   5399..5491    +  CDS            lacI (fragment): lac repressor; lacI; The lac repressor binds to the lac operator to inhibit transcription in E. coli. This inhibition can be relieved by adding lactose or isopropyl-β-D-thiogalactopyranoside (IPTG).
   5504..5525    +  protein_bind   CAP binding site: CAP binding activates transcription in the presence of cAMP. E. coli catabolite activator protein
   5540..5570    +  promoter       lac promoter: promoter for the E. coli lac operon
   5578..5594    +  protein_bind   lac operator: The lac repressor binds to the lac operator to inhibit transcription in E. coli. This inhibition can be relieved by adding lactose or isopropyl-β-D-thiogalactopyranoside (IPTG). lac repressor encoded by lacI
   5667..5788    -  polyA_signal   SV40 poly(A) signal: SV40 polyadenylation signal
   5783..5908    -  CDS            ble (fragment): BLE_KLEPN - Experimental evidence at protein level: Swiss-Prot protein existence level 1. Binding protein with a strong affinity to the bleomycin family of antibiotics. Binds to CL990; an antimitotic-antibiotic compound. From Klebsiella pneumoniae.
   5918..533     -  CDS            HygR (across the origin): hygromycin B phosphotransferase confers resistance to hygromycin
>Addgene plasmid #212044 | 5'-3xFLAG minimal CMV pCDNA5 | addgene full sequence | sequence record 421250 | Addgene NGS Result
TCGAGAGCCTGCGCGACGGACGCACTGACGGTGTCGTCCATCACAGTTTGCCAGTGATACACATGGGGAT
CAGCAATCGCGCATATGAAATCACGCCATGTAGTGTATTGACCGATTCCTTGCGGTCCGAATGGGCCGAA
CCCGCTCGTCTGGCTAAGATCGGCCGCAGCGATCGCATCCATGGCCTCCGCGACCGGCTGCAGAACAGCG
GGCAGTTCGGTTTCAGGCAGGTCTTGCAACGTGACACCCTGTGCACGGCGGGAGATGCAATAGGTCAGGC
TCTCGCTGAACTCCCCAATGTCAAGCACTTCCGGAATCGGGAGCGCGGCCGATGCAAAGTGCCGATAAAC
ATAACGATCTTTGTAGAAACCATCGGCGCAGCTATTTACCCGCAGGACATATCCACGCCCTCCTACATCG
AAGCTGAAAGCACGAGATTCTTCGCCCTCCGAGAGCTGCATCAGGTCGGAGACGCTGTCGAACTTTTCGA
TCAGAAACTTCTCGACAGACGTCGCGGTGAGTTCAGGCTTTTTGGCCAAGGAAGTTCCTATACTTTCTAG
AGAATAGGAACTTCGGAATAGGAACTTCTAGGTACGTGAACCATCACCCT
[91 nt withheld, positions 611-701]
G
[124 nt withheld, positions 703-826]
GGGGATACCCCCTAGAGCCCCAGCTGGTTCTTTCCGCCTCAGAAGCCATAGAGCCCACCGCATCCCCAGC
ATGCCTGCTATTGTCTTCCCAATCCTCCCCCTTGCTGTCCTGCCCCACCCCACCCCCCAGAATAGAATGA
CACCTACTCAGACAATGCGATGCAATTTCCTCATTTTATTAGGAAAGGACAGTGGGAGTGGCACCTTCCA
GGGTCAAGGAAGGCACGGGGGAGGGGCAAACAACAGATGGCTGGCAACTAGAAGGCACAGTCGAGGCTGA
TCAGCGGGTTTAAACGGGCCCTCTAGACTCGAGTCAGACCACTTTGTACAAGAAAGCTGAACGAGAAACG
TAAAATGATATAAATATCAATATATTAAATTAGATTTTGCATAAAAAACAGACTACATAATACTGTAAAA
CACAACATATCCAGTCACTATGGTCGACCTGCAGACTGGCTGTGTATAAGGGAGCCTGACATTTATATTC
CCCAGAACATCAGGTTAATGGCGTTTTTGATGTCATTTTCGCGGTGGCTGAGATCAGCCACTTCTTCCCC
GATAACGGAGACCGGCACACTGGCCATATCGGTGGTCAACATGCGCCAGCTTTCATCCCCGATATGCACC
ACCGGGTAAAGTTCACGGGAGACTTTATCTGACAGCAGACGTGCACTGGCCAGGGGGATCACCATCCGTC
GCCCGGGCGTGTCAATAATATCACTCTGTACATCCACAAACAGACGATAACGGCTCTCTCTTTTATAGGT
GTAAACCTTAAACTGCATTTCACCAGCCCCTGTTCTCGTCAGCAAAAGAGCCGTTCATTTCAATAAACCG
GGCGACCTCAGCCATCCCTTCCTGATTTTCCGCTTTCCAGCGTTCGGCACGCAGACGACGGGCTTCATTC
TGCATGGTTGTGCTTACCAGACCGGAGATATTGACATCATATATGCCTTGAGCAACTGATAGCTGTCGCT
GTCAACTGTCACTGTAATACGCTGCTTCATAGCATACCTCTTTTTGACATACTTCGGGTATACATATCAG
TATATATTCTTATACCGCAAAAATCAGCGCGCAAATACGCATACTGTTATCTGGCTTTTAGTAAGCCGGA
TCCAGATCTTTACGCCCCGCCCTGCCACTCATCGCAGTACTGTTGTAATTCATTAAGCATTCTGCCGACA
TGGAAGCCATCACAAACGGCATGATGAACCTGAATCGCCAGCGGCATCAGCACCTTGTCGCCTTGCGTAT
AATATTTGCCCATGGTGAAAACGGGGGCGAAGAAGTTGTCCATATTGGCCACGTTTAAATCAAAACTGGT
GAAACTCACCCAGGGATTGGCTGAGACGAAAAACATATTCTCAATAAACCCTTTAGGGAAATAGGCCAGG
TTTTCACCGTAACACGCCACATCTTGCGAATATATGTGTAGAAACTGCCGGAAATCGTCGTGGTATTCAC
TCCAGAGCGATGAAAACGTTTCAGTTTGCTCATGGAAAACGGTGTAACAAGGGTGAACACTATCCCATAT
CACCAGCTCACCGTCTTTCATTGCCATACGGAATTCCGGATGAGCATTCATCAGGCGGGCAAGAATGTGA
ATAAAGGCCGGATAAAACTTGTGCTTATTTTTCTTTACGGTCTTTAAAAAGGCCGTAATATCCAGCTGAA
CGGTCTGGTTATAGGTACATTGAGCAACTGACTGAAATGCCTCAAAATGTTCTTTACGATGCCATTGGGA
TATATCAACGGTGGTATATCCAGTGATTTTTTTCTCCATTTTAGCTTCCTTAGCTCCTGAAAATCTCGAC
GGATCCTAACTCAAAATCCACACATTATACGAGCCGGAAGCATAAAGTGTAAAGCCTGGGGTGCCTAATG
CGGCCGCCATAGTGACTGGATATGTTGTGTTTTACAGTATTATGTAGTCTGTTTTTTATGCAAAATCTAA
TTTAATATATTGATATTTATATCATTTTACGTTTCTCGTTCAGCTTTTTTGTACAAACTTGTCTTGTCAT
CGTCATCCTTGTAATCGATGTCATGATCATATGTATCACCGTCATGGTCTTTGTAGTCCATGGTGGAAGC
TTAAGTTTAAACGCTAGAGGATCCAGCCTCCGCGGAGGCTGGATCGGTCCCGGTGTCTTCTATGGAGGTC
AAAACAGCGTGGATGGCGTCTCCAGGCGATCTGACGGTTCACTAAACGAGCTCTGCTTATATAGGGGGTA
CCTTCTCTATCACTGATAGGGAGCTCGAGACGTGTCGACTTCTCTATCACTGATAGGGAGACGTTCTAGA
CGTACCTTCTCTATCACTGATAGGGAGCTCGAGACGTGTCGACTTCTCTATCACTGATAGGGAGACGTGC
GGCCAGCTTGGATCCCTCGAGACGCGTATATCTGGCCCGTACATCGCGAAGCAGCGCAAAACGCCTAACC
CTAAGCAGATTCTTCATGCAATTGTCGGTCAAGCCTTGCCTTGTTGTAGCTTAAATTTTGCTCGCGCACT
ACTCAGCGACCTCCAACACACAAGCAGGGAGCAGATACTGGCTTAACTATGCGGCATCAGAGCAGATTGT
ACTGAGAGTGCACCATAGGGGATCGGGAGATCTCCCGATCCGTCGACGTCAGGTGGCACTTTTCGGGGAA
ATGTGCGCGGAACCCCTATTTGTTTATTTTTCTAAATACATTCAAATATGTATCCGCTCATGAGACAATA
ACCCTGATAAATGCTTCAATAATATTGAAAAAGGAAGAGTATGAGTATTCAACATTTCCGTGTCGCCCTT
ATTCCCTTTTTTGCGGCATTTTGCCTTCCTGTTTTTGCTCACCCAGAAACGCTGGTGAAAGTAAAAGATG
CTGAAGATCAGTTGGGTGCACGAGTGGGTTACATCGAACTGGATCTCAACAGCGGTAAGATCCTTGAGAG
TTTTCGCCCCGAAGAACGTTTTCCAATGATGAGCACTTTTAAAGTTCTGCTATGTGGCGCGGTATTATCC
CGTATTGACGCCGGGCAAGAGCAACTCGGTCGCCGCATACACTATTCTCAGAATGACTTGGTTGAGTACT
CACCAGTCACAGAAAAGCATCTTACGGATGGCATGACAGTAAGAGAATTATGCAGTGCTGCCATAACCAT
GAGTGATAACACTGCGGCCAACTTACTTCTGACAACGATCGGAGGACCGAAGGAGCTAACCGCTTTTTTG
CACAACATGGGGGATCATGTAACTCGCCTTGATCGTTGGGAACCGGAGCTGAATGAAGCCATACCAAACG
ACGAGCGTGACACCACGATGCCTGTAGCAATGGCAACAACGTTGCGCAAACTATTAACTGGCGAACTACT
TACTCTAGCTTCCCGGCAACAATTAATAGACTGGATGGAGGCGGATAAAGTTGCAGGACCACTTCTGCGC
TCGGCCCTTCCGGCTGGCTGGTTTATTGCTGATAAATCTGGAGCCGGTGAGCGTGGGTCTCGCGGTATCA
TTGCAGCACTGGGGCCAGATGGTAAGCCCTCCCGTATCGTAGTTATCTACACGACGGGGAGTCAGGCAAC
TATGGATGAACGAAATAGACAGATCGCTGAGATAGGTGCCTCACTGATTAAGCATTGGTAACTGTCAGAC
CAAGTTTACTCATATATACTTTAGATTGATTTAAAACTTCATTTTTAATTTAAAAGGATCTAGGTGAAGA
TCCTTTTTGATAATCTCATGACCAAAATCCCTTAACGTGAGTTTTCGTTCCACTGAGCGTCAGACCCCGT
AGAAAAGATCAAAGGATCTTCTTGAGATCCTTTTTTTCTGCGCGTAATCTGCTGCTTGCAAACAAAAAAA
CCACCGCTACCAGCGGTGGTTTGTTTGCCGGATCAAGAGCTACCAACTCTTTTTCCGAAGGTAACTGGCT
TCAGCAGAGCGCAGATACCAAATACTGTTCTTCTAGTGTAGCCGTAGTTAGGCCACCACTTCAAGAACTC
TGTAGCACCGCCTACATACCTCGCTCTGCTAATCCTGTTACCAGTGGCTGCTGCCAGTGGCGATAAGTCG
TGTCTTACCGGGTTGGACTCAAGACGATAGTTACCGGATAAGGCGCAGCGGTCGGGCTGAACGGGGGGTT
CGTGCACACAGCCCAGCTTGGAGCGAACGACCTACACCGAACTGAGATACCTACAGCGTGAGCTATGAGA
AAGCGCCACGCTTCCCGAAGGGAGAAAGGCGGACAGGTATCCGGTAAGCGGCAGGGTCGGAACAGGAGAG
CGCACGAGGGAGCTTCCAGGGGGAAACGCCTGGTATCTTTATAGTCCTGTCGGGTTTCGCCACCTCTGAC
TTGAGCGTCGATTTTTGTGATGCTCGTCAGGGGGGCGGAGCCTATGGAAAAACGCCAGCAACGCGGCCTT
TTTACGGTTCCTGGCCTTTTGCTGGCCTTTTGCTCACATGTTCTTTCCTGCGTTATCCCCTGATTCTGTG
GATAACCGTATTACCGCCTTTGAGTGAGCTGATACCGCTCGCCGCAGCCGAACGACCGAGCGCAGCGAGT
CAGTGAGCGAGGAAGCGGAAGAGCGCCCAATACGCAAACCGCCTCTCCCCGCGCGTTGGCCGATTCATTA
ATGCAGCTGGCACGACAGGTTTCCCGACTGGAAAGCGGGCAGTGAGCGCAACGCAATTAATGTGAGTTAG
CTCACTCATTAGGCACCCCAGGCTTTACACTTTATGCTTCCGGCTCGTATGTTGTGTGGAATTGTGAGCG
GATAACAATTTCACACAGGAAACAGCTATGACCATGATTACGCCAAGCTCTAGCTAGAGGTCGACGGTAT
ACAGACATGATAAGATACATTGATGAGTTTGGACAAACCACAACTAGAATGCAGTGAAAAAAATGCTTTA
TTTGTGAAATTTGTGATGCTATTGCTTTATTTGTAACCATTATAAGCTGCAATAAACAAGTTGGGGTGGG
CGAAGAACTCCAGCATGAGATCCCCGCGCTGGAGGATCATCCAGCCGGCGTCCCGGAAAACGATTCCGAA
GCCCAACCTTTCATAGAAGGCGGCGGTGGAATCGAAATCTCGTAGTACGTGCTATTCCTTTGCCCTCGGA
CGAGTGCTGGGGCGTCGGTTTCCACTATCGGCGAGTACTTCTACACAGCCATCGGTCCAGACGGCCGCGC
TTCTGCGGGCGATTTGTGTACGCCCGACAGTCCCGGCTCCGGATCGGACGATTGCGTCGCATCGACCCTG
CGCCCAAGCTGCATCATCGAAATTGCCGTCAACCAAGCTCTGATAGAGTTGGTCAAGACCAATGCGGAGC
ATATACGCCCGGAGCCGCGGCGATCCTGCAAGCTCCGGATGCCTCCGCTCGAAGTAGCGCGTCTGCTGCT
CCATACAAGCCAACCACGGCCTCCAGAAGAAGATGTTGGCGACCTCGTATTGGGAATCCCCGAACATCGC
CTCGCTCCAGTCAATGACCGCTGTTATGCGGCCATTGTCCGTCAGGACATTGTTGGAGCCGAAATCCGCG
TGCACGAGGTGCCGGACTTCGGGGCAGTCCTCGGCCCAAAGCATCAGCTCA
